Addgene plasmid #203156: pcDNA5/FRT/TO FLAG-RPS28
Purpose: N-FLAG-RPS28 in inducible pcDNA5 vector for Flp-In integration
Depositing lab: Susan Baserga. Depositing organization: Yale University. Publication: Discovery of novel microRNA mimic repressors of ribosome biogenesis. Bryant CJ, McCool MA, Rosado Gonzalez GT, Abriola L, Surovtseva YV, Baserga SJ. Nucleic Acids Res. 2024 Feb 28;52(4):1988-2011. doi: 10.1093/nar/gkad1235. PubMed 38197221.
Backbone
  Vector backbone: pcDNA5 FRT/TO
  Vector type: Mammalian Expression
Growth in bacteria
  Bacterial resistance: Ampicillin, 100 μg/mL
  Growth temperature: 37°C
  Growth strain: DH5alpha
  Copy number: High Copy
Gene/Insert
  Gene/Insert name: RPS28
  Species: H. sapiens (human)
  Entrez Gene: RPS28 (a.k.a. DBA15, S28, eS28)
  Promoter: CMV
  Tag / fusion protein: 1X FLAG tag with GGGGS linker (N terminal on insert)
  Cloning method: Restriction Enzyme; 5′ cloning site BamHI (not destroyed); 3′ cloning site EcoRV (not destroyed)
  Sequencing primers: 5′ ATAGAAGACACCGGGACCGA
Terms and licenses: Academic/Nonprofit Terms; Industry Terms: Not Available to Industry
Depositor comments: Please visit https://pubmed.ncbi.nlm.nih.gov/36824951/ for bioRxiv preprint.
How to cite: pcDNA5/FRT/TO FLAG-RPS28 was a gift from Susan Baserga (Addgene plasmid # 203156 ; http://n2t.net/addgene:203156 ; RRID:Addgene_203156)
