[The description below was written by a language model from this plasmid's Addgene catalogue record and pLannotate feature annotations shown in this document.]
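Description:
pcDNA5/FRT/TO FLAG-RPS28 is a mammalian expression plasmid built on the pcDNA5 FRT/TO backbone, designed for tetracycline-inducible expression from a single genomic locus after Flp-In integration. In bacteria it is maintained as a high-copy plasmid through a ColE1/pUC-type origin and selected with ampicillin via the β-lactamase gene and its own promoter. Small remnants of lac regulatory sequence, a bom fragment and a partial f1 origin are also annotated in the backbone.

The payload is the human RPS28 coding sequence, encoding the small-subunit ribosomal protein eS28, cloned between BamHI and EcoRV sites and fused at its N terminus to a single FLAG epitope through a GGGGS linker. Transcription is driven by the CMV immediate-early enhancer and promoter. This is followed directly by two short tet operator matches, which the annotation tool labels as PLtetO-1 and TRE fragments. In a host cell expressing the Tet repressor, these operators keep the promoter silent until tetracycline or doxycycline is supplied. The transcript terminates at the bovine growth hormone polyadenylation signal.

Downstream lies an FRT site placed immediately before a hygromycin resistance coding sequence and an SV40 polyadenylation signal, with no complete promoter annotated in front of it. This arrangement is consistent with the Flp-In design: FLP recombinase inserts the plasmid at a matching genomic FRT site, where the hygromycin gene gains a promoter, so resistance marks correct integration. The record states the purpose only as inducible N-terminally FLAG-tagged RPS28 for Flp-In integration, and the associated publication concerns ribosome biogenesis.
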