Features (pLannotate 1.2.2; 22 found; start..end, strand, type, name):
     28..80      -  misc_feature   bom (fragment): basis of mobility region from pBR322
    235..614     +  enhancer       CMV enhancer: human cytomegalovirus immediate early enhancer
    615..818     +  promoter       CMV promoter: human cytomegalovirus (CMV) immediate early promoter
    820..839     +  promoter       PLtetO-1 promoter (fragment): modified phage lambda PL promoter with tet operator sites (Lutz and Bujard, 1997)
    841..860     +  promoter       PLtetO-1 promoter (fragment): modified phage lambda PL promoter with tet operator sites (Lutz and Bujard, 1997)
    868..901     +  promoter       TRE3GV promoter (fragment): 3rd-generation Tet-responsive promoter that can be activated by binding of Tet-On® 3G, optimized for retroviral and lentiviral vectors
   1005..1028    +  CDS            FLAG: FLAG® epitope tag, followed by an enterokinase cleavage site
   1044..1250    +  CDS            RPS28 (sequence withheld): RS28_HUMAN - Experimental evidence at protein level: Swiss-Prot protein existence level 1. From Homo sapiens (Human).
   1320..1544    +  polyA_signal   bGH poly(A) signal: bovine growth hormone polyadenylation signal
   1548..1569    +  promoter       SV40 promoter (fragment): SV40 enhancer and early promoter
   1590..1823    +  rep_origin     f1 ori (fragment) (sequence partly withheld): f1 bacteriophage origin of replication; arrow indicates direction of (+) strand synthesis
   1828..1875    +  protein_bind   FRT: FLP-mediated recombination occurs in the 8-bp core sequence TCTAGAAA (Turan and Bode, 2011). FLP recombinase from the Saccharomyces cerevisiae 2μ plasmid
   1883..2905    +  CDS            HygR: aminoglycoside phosphotransferase from E. coli; aph(4)-Ia; confers resistance to hygromycin
   2915..3040    +  CDS            ble (fragment): BLE_KLEPN - Experimental evidence at protein level: Swiss-Prot protein existence level 1. Binding protein with a strong affinity to the bleomycin family of antibiotics. Binds to CL990; an antimitotic-antibiotic compound. From Klebsiella pneumoniae.
   3035..3156    +  polyA_signal   SV40 poly(A) signal: SV40 polyadenylation signal
   3229..3245    -  protein_bind   lac operator: The lac repressor binds to the lac operator to inhibit transcription in E. coli. This inhibition can be relieved by adding lactose or isopropyl-β-D-thiogalactopyranoside (IPTG). lac repressor encoded by lacI
   3253..3283    -  promoter       lac promoter: promoter for the E. coli lac operon
   3298..3319    -  protein_bind   CAP binding site: CAP binding activates transcription in the presence of cAMP. E. coli catabolite activator protein
   3332..3424    -  CDS            lacI (fragment): lac repressor; lacI; The lac repressor binds to the lac operator to inhibit transcription in E. coli. This inhibition can be relieved by adding lactose or isopropyl-β-D-thiogalactopyranoside (IPTG).
   3607..4195    -  rep_origin     ori: high-copy-number ColE1/pMB1/pBR322/pUC origin of replication
   4366..5226    -  CDS            AmpR: β-lactamase; bla; confers resistance to ampicillin, carbenicillin, and related antibiotics
   5227..5331    -  promoter       AmpR promoter: bla
>Addgene plasmid #203156 | pcDNA5/FRT/TO FLAG-RPS28 | addgene full sequence | sequence record 401672 | Addgene NGS Result
GACGGATCGGGAGATCTCCCGATCCCCTATGGTGCACTCTCAGTACAATCTGCTCTGATGCCGCATAGTT
AAGCCAGTATCTGCTCCCTGCTTGTGTGTTGGAGGTCGCTGAGTAGTGCGCGAGCAAAATTTAAGCTACA
ACAAGGCAAGGCTTGACCGACAATTGCATGAAGAATCTGCTTAGGGTTAGGCGTTTTGCGCTGCTTCGCG
ATGTACGGGCCAGATATACGCGTTGACATTGATTATTGACTAGTTATTAATAGTAATCAATTACGGGGTC
ATTAGTTCATAGCCCATATATGGAGTTCCGCGTTACATAACTTACGGTAAATGGCCCGCCTGGCTGACCG
CCCAACGACCCCCGCCCATTGACGTCAATAATGACGTATGTTCCCATAGTAACGCCAATAGGGACTTTCC
ATTGACGTCAATGGGTGGAGTATTTACGGTAAACTGCCCACTTGGCAGTACATCAAGTGTATCATATGCC
AAGTACGCCCCCTATTGACGTCAATGACGGTAAATGGCCCGCCTGGCATTATGCCCAGTACATGACCTTA
TGGGACTTTCCTACTTGGCAGTACATCTACGTATTAGTCATCGCTATTACCATGGTGATGCGGTTTTGGC
AGTACATCAATGGGCGTGGATAGCGGTTTGACTCACGGGGATTTCCAAGTCTCCACCCCATTGACGTCAA
TGGGAGTTTGTTTTGGCACCAAAATCAACGGGACTTTCCAAAATGTCGTAACAACTCCGCCCCATTGACG
CAAATGGGCGGTAGGCGTGTACGGTGGGAGGTCTATATAAGCAGAGCTCTCCCTATCAGTGATAGAGATC
TCCCTATCAGTGATAGAGATCGTCGACGAGCTCGTTTAGTGAACCGTCAGATCGCCTGGAGACGCCATCC
ACGCTGTTTTGACCTCCATAGAAGACACCGGGACCGATCCAGCCTCCGGACTCTAGCGTTTAAACTTAAG
CTTGGTACCGAGCTCGGATCCATGGATTACAAGGACGACGATGACAAGGGTGGCGGTGGCTCT
[207 nt withheld, positions 1044-1250]
TAGGATATCCAGCACAGTGGCGGCCGCTCGAGTCTAGAGGGCCCGTTTAAACCCGCTGATCAGCCTCGAC
TGTGCCTTCTAGTTGCCAGCCATCTGTTGTTTGCCCCTCCCCCGTGCCTTCCTTGACCCTGGAAGGTGCC
ACTCCCACTGTCCTTTCCTAATAAAATGAGGAAATTGCATCGCATTGTCTGAGTAGGTGTCATTCTATTC
TGGGGGGTGGGGTGGGGCAGGACAGCAAGGGGGAGGATTGGGAAGACAATAGCAGGCATGCTGGGGATGC
GGTGGGCTCTATGGCTTCTGAGGCGGAAAGAACCAGCTGGGGCTCTAGGGGGTATCCCC
[124 nt withheld, positions 1590-1713]
C
[91 nt withheld, positions 1715-1805]
AGGGTGATGGTTCACGTACCTAGAAGTTCCTATTCCGAAGTTCCTATTCTCTAGAAAGTATAGGAACTTC
CTTGGCCAAAAAGCCTGAACTCACCGCGACGTCTGTCGAGAAGTTTCTGATCGAAAAGTTCGACAGCGTC
TCCGACCTGATGCAGCTCTCGGAGGGCGAAGAATCTCGTGCTTTCAGCTTCGATGTAGGAGGGCGTGGAT
ATGTCCTGCGGGTAAATAGCTGCGCCGATGGTTTCTACAAAGATCGTTATGTTTATCGGCACTTTGCATC
GGCCGCGCTCCCGATTCCGGAAGTGCTTGACATTGGGGAATTCAGCGAGAGCCTGACCTATTGCATCTCC
CGCCGTGCACAGGGTGTCACGTTGCAAGACCTGCCTGAAACCGAACTGCCCGCTGTTCTGCAGCCGGTCG
CGGAGGCCATGGATGCGATCGCTGCGGCCGATCTTAGCCAGACGAGCGGGTTCGGCCCATTCGGACCGCA
AGGAATCGGTCAATACACTACATGGCGTGATTTCATATGCGCGATTGCTGATCCCCATGTGTATCACTGG
CAAACTGTGATGGACGACACCGTCAGTGCGTCCGTCGCGCAGGCTCTCGATGAGCTGATGCTTTGGGCCG
AGGACTGCCCCGAAGTCCGGCACCTCGTGCACGCGGATTTCGGCTCCAACAATGTCCTGACGGACAATGG
CCGCATAACAGCGGTCATTGACTGGAGCGAGGCGATGTTCGGGGATTCCCAATACGAGGTCGCCAACATC
TTCTTCTGGAGGCCGTGGTTGGCTTGTATGGAGCAGCAGACGCGCTACTTCGAGCGGAGGCATCCGGAGC
TTGCAGGATCGCCGCGGCTCCGGGCGTATATGCTCCGCATTGGTCTTGACCAACTCTATCAGAGCTTGGT
TGACGGCAATTTCGATGATGCAGCTTGGGCGCAGGGTCGATGCGACGCAATCGTCCGATCCGGAGCCGGG
ACTGTCGGGCGTACACAAATCGCCCGCAGAAGCGCGGCCGTCTGGACCGATGGCTGTGTAGAAGTACTCG
CCGATAGTGGAAACCGACGCCCCAGCACTCGTCCGAGGGCAAAGGAATAGCACGTACTACGAGATTTCGA
TTCCACCGCCGCCTTCTATGAAAGGTTGGGCTTCGGAATCGTTTTCCGGGACGCCGGCTGGATGATCCTC
CAGCGCGGGGATCTCATGCTGGAGTTCTTCGCCCACCCCAACTTGTTTATTGCAGCTTATAATGGTTACA
AATAAAGCAATAGCATCACAAATTTCACAAATAAAGCATTTTTTTCACTGCATTCTAGTTGTGGTTTGTC
CAAACTCATCAATGTATCTTATCATGTCTGTATACCGTCGACCTCTAGCTAGAGCTTGGCGTAATCATGG
TCATAGCTGTTTCCTGTGTGAAATTGTTATCCGCTCACAATTCCACACAACATACGAGCCGGAAGCATAA
AGTGTAAAGCCTGGGGTGCCTAATGAGTGAGCTAACTCACATTAATTGCGTTGCGCTCACTGCCCGCTTT
CCAGTCGGGAAACCTGTCGTGCCAGCTGCATTAATGAATCGGCCAACGCGCGGGGAGAGGCGGTTTGCGT
ATTGGGCGCTCTTCCGCTTCCTCGCTCACTGACTCGCTGCGCTCGGTCGTTCGGCTGCGGCGAGCGGTAT
CAGCTCACTCAAAGGCGGTAATACGGTTATCCACAGAATCAGGGGATAACGCAGGAAAGAACATGTGAGC
AAAAGGCCAGCAAAAGGCCAGGAACCGTAAAAAGGCCGCGTTGCTGGCGTTTTTCCATAGGCTCCGCCCC
CCTGACGAGCATCACAAAAATCGACGCTCAAGTCAGAGGTGGCGAAACCCGACAGGACTATAAAGATACC
AGGCGTTTCCCCCTGGAAGCTCCCTCGTGCGCTCTCCTGTTCCGACCCTGCCGCTTACCGGATACCTGTC
CGCCTTTCTCCCTTCGGGAAGCGTGGCGCTTTCTCATAGCTCACGCTGTAGGTATCTCAGTTCGGTGTAG
GTCGTTCGCTCCAAGCTGGGCTGTGTGCACGAACCCCCCGTTCAGCCCGACCGCTGCGCCTTATCCGGTA
ACTATCGTCTTGAGTCCAACCCGGTAAGACACGACTTATCGCCACTGGCAGCAGCCACTGGTAACAGGAT
TAGCAGAGCGAGGTATGTAGGCGGTGCTACAGAGTTCTTGAAGTGGTGGCCTAACTACGGCTACACTAGA
AGAACAGTATTTGGTATCTGCGCTCTGCTGAAGCCAGTTACCTTCGGAAAAAGAGTTGGTAGCTCTTGAT
CCGGCAAACAAACCACCGCTGGTAGCGGTGGTTTTTTTGTTTGCAAGCAGCAGATTACGCGCAGAAAAAA
AGGATCTCAAGAAGATCCTTTGATCTTTTCTACGGGGTCTGACGCTCAGTGGAACGAAAACTCACGTTAA
GGGATTTTGGTCATGAGATTATCAAAAAGGATCTTCACCTAGATCCTTTTAAATTAAAAATGAAGTTTTA
AATCAATCTAAAGTATATATGAGTAAACTTGGTCTGACAGTTACCAATGCTTAATCAGTGAGGCACCTAT
CTCAGCGATCTGTCTATTTCGTTCATCCATAGTTGCCTGACTCCCCGTCGTGTAGATAACTACGATACGG
GAGGGCTTACCATCTGGCCCCAGTGCTGCAATGATACCGCGAGACCCACGCTCACCGGCTCCAGATTTAT
CAGCAATAAACCAGCCAGCCGGAAGGGCCGAGCGCAGAAGTGGTCCTGCAACTTTATCCGCCTCCATCCA
GTCTATTAATTGTTGCCGGGAAGCTAGAGTAAGTAGTTCGCCAGTTAATAGTTTGCGCAACGTTGTTGCC
ATTGCTACAGGCATCGTGGTGTCACGCTCGTCGTTTGGTATGGCTTCATTCAGCTCCGGTTCCCAACGAT
CAAGGCGAGTTACATGATCCCCCATGTTGTGCAAAAAAGCGGTTAGCTCCTTCGGTCCTCCGATCGTTGT
CAGAAGTAAGTTGGCCGCAGTGTTATCACTCATGGTTATGGCAGCACTGCATAATTCTCTTACTGTCATG
CCATCCGTAAGATGCTTTTCTGTGACTGGTGAGTACTCAACCAAGTCATTCTGAGAATAGTGTATGCGGC
GACCGAGTTGCTCTTGCCCGGCGTCAATACGGGATAATACCGCGCCACATAGCAGAACTTTAAAAGTGCT
CATCATTGGAAAACGTTCTTCGGGGCGAAAACTCTCAAGGATCTTACCGCTGTTGAGATCCAGTTCGATG
TAACCCACTCGTGCACCCAACTGATCTTCAGCATCTTTTACTTTCACCAGCGTTTCTGGGTGAGCAAAAA
CAGGAAGGCAAAATGCCGCAAAAAAGGGAATAAGGGCGACACGGAAATGTTGAATACTCATACTCTTCCT
TTTTCAATATTATTGAAGCATTTATCAGGGTTATTGTCTCATGAGCGGATACATATTTGAATGTATTTAG
AAAAATAAACAAATAGGGGTTCCGCGCACATTTCCCCGAAAAGTGCCACCTGACGTC
